Addgene plasmid #25590: Py-MDR2-NBD
Purpose: Bacterial expression for structure determination; may not be full ORF
Depositing lab: Cheryl Arrowsmith. Depositing organization: University of Toronto.
Backbone
  Vector backbone: p15TV-L
  Backbone manufacturer: SGC
  Backbone size w/o insert (bp): 7746
  Vector type: Bacterial Expression
Growth in bacteria
  Bacterial resistance: Ampicillin, 100 μg/mL
  Growth temperature: 37°C
  Growth strain: DH5alpha
  Copy number: Low Copy
Gene/Insert
  Gene/Insert name: Py-MDR2-NBD (alt names: PDB: 2GHI; ABC transporter - multidrug resistance protein 2)
  Species: Plasmodium yoelii
  Insert size (bp): 777
  GenBank ID: XP_726637
  Tag / fusion protein: His (N terminal on insert)
  Cloning method: Restriction Enzyme
  Sequencing primers: 5′ T7; 3′ T7-term
Terms and licenses: Academic/Nonprofit Terms; Industry Terms: Not Available to Industry
Depositor comments: PDB: 2GHI http://www.thesgc.org/structures/2GHI/
How to cite: Py-MDR2-NBD was a gift from Cheryl Arrowsmith (Addgene plasmid # 25590 ; http://n2t.net/addgene:25590 ; RRID:Addgene_25590)
