[The description below was written by a language model from this plasmid's Addgene catalogue record.]
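Description:
Py-MDR2-NBD is a bacterial expression plasmid built on the p15TV-L backbone, a structural-genomics vector of about 7.7 kb without insert. It is propagated in standard E. coli cloning strains under ampicillin selection and is recorded as low copy; the record does not name the origin of replication. No feature table is provided, so the regulatory elements are not explicitly listed. However, the recommended sequencing primers (T7 forward and T7 terminator) imply that the insert lies between a T7 promoter and T7 terminator. That arrangement would require an expression host supplying T7 RNA polymerase.

The payload is a 777 bp fragment from the rodent malaria parasite Plasmodium yoelii, encoding part of multidrug resistance protein 2, an ABC transporter. As the name indicates, the fragment corresponds to the nucleotide-binding domain (NBD), the cytoplasmic ATPase module that powers transport in ABC proteins, rather than the full-length membrane protein. The record itself cautions that the insert may not be a complete open reading frame. The fragment was introduced by restriction enzyme cloning and carries an N-terminal His tag, which allows the recombinant protein to be purified by immobilised metal affinity chromatography.

The construct was made to produce soluble protein for structure determination, and the depositor links it to a deposited crystal structure of this domain. It is therefore suited to producing the isolated NBD for crystallography and for biochemical or ligand-binding studies of this Plasmodium transporter domain.
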