>Addgene plasmid #25590 | Py-MDR2-NBD | depositor partial sequence | sequence record 11994 | Author sequence
TTAGAATCTTTTTCTCTTACATCTCATGAAAAAAAATTTGGTGTAAATATCGAATTTTCAGATGTAAATT
TTAGTTATCCAAAACAAACAAATCATAGAACGTTAAAATCTATAAATTTTTTTATTCCATCTGGTACAAC
CTGTGCATTAGTTGGACATACGGGTTCAGGAAAATCAACCATTGCAAAATTATTATATCGTTTTTATGAT
GCTGAAGGAGATATTAAAATAGGAGGTAAAAATGTTAACAAATATAATCGAAATTCTATTCGAAGTATTA
TTGGTATTGTACCTCAAGATACAATATTATTTAATGAAACAATAAAATATAATATATTATATGGTAAATT
AGATGCAACAGATGAGGAAGTAATTAAAGCTACAAAATCAGCTCAGTTATATGATTTTATAGAAGCACTT
CCGAAAAAATGGGATACAATTGTTGGAAATAAAGGTATGAAATTATCAGGTGGTGAAAGACAAAGAATTG
CTATTGCTAGATGTTTATTAAAAGATCCTAAAATTGTTATTTTTGATGAAGCTACAAGTTCTTTAGATTC
TAAAACAGAATATTTATTTCAAAAAGCTGTTGAAGATTTAAGAAAAAATAGAACTCTCATAATTATTGCT
CATAGACTCAGTACTATATCTTCAGCAGAATCAATTATTTTACTAAATAAAGGAAAAATTGTAGAAAAGG
GAACTCATAAAGATTTACTTAAACTTAATGGTGAGTATGCAGAAATGTGGAATATGCAATCTGGCGGTAA
CGACATT
