>Addgene plasmid #25590 | Py-MDR2-NBD | addgene partial sequence | sequence record 31576 | 25590 with T7
TTTTGTTTAACTTTAAGAAGGAGATATACCATGGGCAGCAGCCATCATCATCATCATCACAGCAGCGGCA
GAGAAAACTTGTATTTCCAGGGCTTAGAATCTTTTTCTCTTACATCTCATGAAAAAAAATTTGGTGTAAA
TATCGAATTTTCAGATGTAAATTTTAGTTATCCAAAACAAACAAATCATAGAACGTTAAAATCTATAAAT
TTTTTTATTCCATCTGGTACAACCTGTGCATTAGTTGGACATACGGGTTCAGGAAAATCAACCATTGCAA
AATTATTATATCGTTTTTATGATGCTGAAGGAGATATTAAAATAGGAGGTAAAAATGTTAACAAATATAA
TCGAAATTCTATTCGAAGTATTATTGGTATTGTACCTCAAGATACAATATTATTTAATGAAACAATAAAA
TATAATATATTATATGGTAAATTAGATGCAACAGATGAGGAAGTAATTAAAGCTACAAAATCAGCTCAGT
TATATGATTTTATAGAAGCACTTCCGAAAAAATGGGATACAATTGTTGGAAATAAAGGTATGAAATTATC
AGGTGGTGAAAGACAAAGAATTGCTATTGCTAGATGTTTATTAAAAGATCCTAAAATTGTTATTTTTGAT
GAAGCTACAAGTTCTTTAGATTCTAAAACAGAATATTTATTTCAAAAAGCTGTTGAAGATTTAAGAAAAA
ATAGAACTCTCATAATTATTGCTCATAGACTCAGTACTATATCTTCAGCAGAATCAATTATTTTACTAAA
TAAAGGAAAAATTGTAGAAAAGGGAACTCATAAAGATTTACTTAAACTTAATGGTGAGTATGCAGAAATG
TGGAATATGCAATCT
